Addgene plasmid #224443: kiCAP-AAV-MyoAAV3B
Purpose: Rep/Cap plasmid for the production of MyoAAV 3B, a muscle-tropic AAV capsid in mice and macaques.
Depositing lab: Pardis Sabeti. Depositing organization: Broad Institute. Publication: Directed evolution of a family of AAV capsid variants enabling potent muscle-directed gene delivery across species. Tabebordbar M, Lagerborg KA, Stanton A, King EM, Ye S, Tellez L, Krunnfusz A, Tavakoli S, Widrick JJ, Messemer KA, Troiano EC, Moghadaszadeh B, Peacker BL, Leacock KA, Horwitz N, Beggs AH, Wagers AJ, Sabeti PC. Cell. 2021 Sep 16;184(19):4919-4938.e22. doi: 10.1016/j.cell.2021.08.028. Epub 2021 Sep 9. PubMed 34506722.
Backbone
  Vector backbone: pUC57-Kan
  Vector type: AAV
Growth in bacteria
  Bacterial resistance: Kanamycin, 50 μg/mL
  Growth temperature: 30°C
  Growth strain: NEB Stable
  Copy number: High Copy
Gene/Insert
  Gene/Insert name: AAV9 VP1 modified with 7mer insertion between amino acids 588 and 589 (alt name: MyoAAV 3B)
  Species: Synthetic
  Insert size (bp): 2232
  Mutation: RGDYSGL insert between amino acids 588 and 589 of AAV9 VP1
  Promoter: p41
  Cloning method: Gibson Cloning
Terms and licenses: Academic/Nonprofit Terms; Industry Terms: Not Available to Industry
Depositor comments: Insert was cloned via BsiWI (5') and AgeI (3', preserved in cloning) sites
How to cite: kiCAP-AAV-MyoAAV3B was a gift from Pardis Sabeti (Addgene plasmid # 224443 ; http://n2t.net/addgene:224443 ; RRID:Addgene_224443)
