[The description below was written by a language model from this plasmid's Addgene catalogue record and pLannotate feature annotations shown in this document.]
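Description:
kiCAP-AAV-MyoAAV3B is a Rep/Cap helper plasmid used to produce recombinant AAV packaged in the MyoAAV 3B capsid, an engineered variant with muscle tropism in mice and macaques. It is built on a pUC57-Kan backbone and is propagated in E. coli from a high-copy ColE1/pUC-type origin under kanamycin selection. The feature table also shows an f1 origin, lac promoter/operator and lacZα remnants, and flanking T7, T3 and SP6 phage promoters. No AAV inverted terminal repeats are annotated, as expected for a plasmid that supplies packaging functions in trans rather than being packaged itself.

The recorded insert is a synthetic 2,232 bp capsid gene: AAV9 VP1 carrying a seven-residue RGD-containing peptide inserted between amino acids 588 and 589, expressed from the AAV p41 promoter. The annotation software labels this reading frame by homology to the AAV2 capsid protein, but the catalogue entry identifies it as AAV9-derived. Upstream lies a full-length AAV2 Rep78 open reading frame. This is followed by a partial rtTA3-type tetracycline transactivator match with VP16-derived activation repeats, a bGH polyadenylation signal, and eight tet operator repeats annotated as tight TRE fragments. A Rep52 fragment then sits immediately before the capsid gene and probably carries the p41 promoter region, although the table does not annotate that promoter. This layout suggests that a Tet-system transactivator boosts capsid expression, but the record does not describe the mechanism or state which transactivator version is present. The plasmid would typically be co-transfected with an ITR-flanked transgene plasmid and adenoviral helper functions to make muscle-directed vectors.
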