Features (pLannotate 1.2.2; 29 found; start..end, strand, type, name):
    187..2049    +  CDS            Rep78: REP78_AAV2S - Experimental evidence at protein level: Swiss-Prot protein existence level 1. Plays an essential role in the initiation of viral DNA synthesis. Binds specifically to an inverted terminal repeat element (ITR) on the 3' and 5' ends of the viral DNA, where it cleaves a site specifically to generate a priming site for initiation of the synthesis of a complementary strand. Plays also a role as transcriptional regulator, DNA helicase and as key factors in site-specific integration of the viral genome. Regulates host PKA activity by interacting with host PRKX as a mechanism of interferi
   2152..2828    +  CDS            rtTA3 (fragment): reverse tetracycline transactivator 3 activates expression from Tet-responsive promoters in the presence of doxycycline
   2758..2868    +  CDS            VP48: 3 tandem repeats of the minimal activation domain of herpes simplex virus VP16 (Cheng et al., 2013)
   2907..2925    -  promoter       SP6 promoter: promoter for bacteriophage SP6 RNA polymerase
   2951..3175    +  polyA_signal   bGH poly(A) signal: bovine growth hormone polyadenylation signal
   3179..3200    +  promoter       SV40 promoter (fragment): SV40 enhancer and early promoter
   3236..3256    +  promoter       tight TRE promoter (fragment): Tet-responsive promoter PTight, consisting of seven tet operator sequences followed by the minimal CMV promoter
   3273..3293    +  promoter       tight TRE promoter (fragment): Tet-responsive promoter PTight, consisting of seven tet operator sequences followed by the minimal CMV promoter
   3310..3330    +  promoter       tight TRE promoter (fragment): Tet-responsive promoter PTight, consisting of seven tet operator sequences followed by the minimal CMV promoter
   3347..3367    +  promoter       tight TRE promoter (fragment): Tet-responsive promoter PTight, consisting of seven tet operator sequences followed by the minimal CMV promoter
   3384..3404    +  promoter       tight TRE promoter (fragment): Tet-responsive promoter PTight, consisting of seven tet operator sequences followed by the minimal CMV promoter
   3421..3441    +  promoter       tight TRE promoter (fragment): Tet-responsive promoter PTight, consisting of seven tet operator sequences followed by the minimal CMV promoter
   3458..3478    +  promoter       tight TRE promoter (fragment): Tet-responsive promoter PTight, consisting of seven tet operator sequences followed by the minimal CMV promoter
   3495..3515    +  promoter       tight TRE promoter (fragment): Tet-responsive promoter PTight, consisting of seven tet operator sequences followed by the minimal CMV promoter
   3521..4138    +  CDS            Rep52 (fragment): REP52_AAV2S - Experimental evidence at protein level: Swiss-Prot protein existence level 1. Plays a critical role during packaging of viral DNA into empty capsids, where they are thought to be part of the packaging motor complex. The single stranded genomic DNA is packaged in a 3' to 5' direction and requires the association between viral DNA and Rep40. Regulates host PKA activity by interacting with host PRKX as a mechanism to interfere with helper virus propagation and to promote its own replication. From Adeno-associated virus 2 (isolate Srivastava/1982) (AAV-2).
   4158..6386    +  CDS            VP1: CAPSD_AAV2S - Experimental evidence at protein level: Swiss-Prot protein existence level 1. Capsid protein self-assembles to form an icosahedral capsid with a T=1 symmetry, about 22 nm in diameter, and consisting of 60 copies of three size variants of the capsid protein VP1, VP2 and VP3 which differ in their N-terminus. The capsid encapsulates the genomic ssDNA. Binds to host cell heparan sulfate and uses host ITGA5-ITGB1 as coreceptor on the cell surface to provide virion attachment to target cell. This attachment induces virion internalization predominantly through clathrin-dependent endocyt
   6542..6570    -  misc_feature   MCS (fragment): pBluescript multiple cloning site
   6583..6601    -  promoter       T3 promoter: promoter for bacteriophage T3 RNA polymerase
   6646..6662    -  protein_bind   lac operator: The lac repressor binds to the lac operator to inhibit transcription in E. coli. This inhibition can be relieved by adding lactose or isopropyl-β-D-thiogalactopyranoside (IPTG). lac repressor encoded by lacI
   6670..6700    -  promoter       lac promoter: promoter for the E. coli lac operon
   6715..6736    -  protein_bind   CAP binding site: CAP binding activates transcription in the presence of cAMP. E. coli catabolite activator protein
   6749..6841    -  CDS            lacI (fragment): lac repressor; lacI; The lac repressor binds to the lac operator to inhibit transcription in E. coli. This inhibition can be relieved by adding lactose or isopropyl-β-D-thiogalactopyranoside (IPTG).
   7024..7612    -  rep_origin     ori: high-copy-number ColE1/pMB1/pBR322/pUC origin of replication
   7783..8592    -  CDS            KanR: aminoglycoside phosphotransferase; aph(3')-Ia; confers resistance to kanamycin in bacteria or G418 (Geneticin®) in eukaryotes
   8593..8697    -  promoter       AmpR promoter: bla
   8750..9178    -  rep_origin     f1 ori (sequence partly withheld): f1 bacteriophage origin of replication; arrow indicates direction of (+) strand synthesis
   9183..9338    -  CDS            lacZα (fragment): LacZα fragment of β-galactosidase; lacZ fragment
   9346..9364    +  promoter       T7 promoter: promoter for bacteriophage T7 RNA polymerase
   9373..9392    -  misc_feature   MCS (fragment): pBluescript multiple cloning site
>Addgene plasmid #224443 | kiCAP-AAV-MyoAAV3B | addgene full sequence | sequence record 446660 | Addgene NGS Result
TCGACACGCGTGGAGGGGTGGAGTCGTGACGTGAATTACGTCATAGGGTTAGGGAGGTCCTGTATTAGAG
GTCACGTGAGTGTTTTGCGACATTTTGCGACACCATGTGGTCACGCTGGGTATTTAAGCCCGAGTGAGCA
CGCAGGGTCTCCATTTTGAAGCGGGAGGTTTGAACGCGCAGCCGCCATGCCGGGGTTTTACGAGATTGTG
ATTAAGGTCCCCAGCGACCTTGACGAGCATCTGCCCGGCATTTCTGACAGCTTTGTGAACTGGGTGGCCG
AGAAGGAATGGGAGTTGCCGCCAGATTCTGACATGGATCTGAATCTGATTGAGCAGGCACCCCTGACCGT
GGCCGAGAAGCTGCAGCGCGACTTTCTGACGGAATGGCGCCGTGTGAGTAAGGCCCCGGAGGCTCTTTTC
TTTGTGCAATTTGAGAAGGGAGAGAGCTACTTCCACATGCACGTGCTCGTGGAAACCACCGGGGTGAAAT
CCATGGTTTTGGGACGTTTCCTGAGTCAGATTCGCGAAAAACTGATTCAGAGAATTTACCGCGGGATCGA
GCCGACTTTGCCAAACTGGTTCGCGGTCACAAAGACCAGAAATGGCGCCGGAGGCGGGAACAAGGTGGTG
GATGAGTGCTACATCCCCAATTACTTGCTCCCCAAAACCCAGCCTGAGCTCCAGTGGGCGTGGACTAATA
TGGAACAGTATTTAAGCGCCTGTTTGAATCTCACGGAGCGTAAACGGTTGGTGGCGCAGCATCTGACGCA
CGTGTCGCAGACGCAGGAGCAGAACAAAGAGAATCAGAATCCCAATTCTGATGCGCCGGTGATCAGATCA
AAAACTTCAGCCAGGTACATGGAGCTGGTCGGGTGGCTCGTGGACAAGGGGATTACCTCGGAGAAGCAGT
GGATCCAGGAGGACCAGGCCTCATACATCTCCTTCAATGCGGCCTCCAACTCGCGGTCCCAAATCAAGGC
TGCCTTGGACAATGCGGGAAAGATTATGAGCCTGACTAAAACCGCCCCCGACTACCTGGTGGGCCAGCAG
CCCGTGGAGGACATTTCCAGCAATCGGATTTATAAAATTTTGGAACTAAACGGGTACGATCCCCAATATG
CGGCTTCCGTCTTTCTGGGATGGGCCACGAAAAAGTTCGGCAAGAGGAACACCATCTGGCTGTTTGGGCC
TGCAACTACCGGGAAGACCAACATCGCGGAGGCCATAGCCCACACTGTGCCCTTCTACGGGTGCGTAAAC
TGGACCAATGAGAACTTTCCCTTCAACGACTGTGTCGACAAGATGGTGATCTGGTGGGAGGAGGGGAAGA
TGACCGCCAAGGTCGTGGAGTCGGCCAAAGCCATTCTCGGAGGAAGCAAGGTGCGCGTGGACCAGAAATG
CAAGTCCTCGGCCCAGATAGACCCGACTCCCGTGATCGTCACCTCCAACACCAACATGTGCGCCGTGATT
GACGGGAACTCAACGACCTTCGAACACCAGCAGCCGTTGCAAGACCGGATGTTCAAATTTGAACTCACCC
GCCGTCTGGATCATGACTTTGGGAAGGTCACCAAGCAGGAAGTCAAAGACTTTTTCCGGTGGGCAAAGGA
TCACGTGGTTGAGGTGGAGCATGAATTCTACGTCAAAAAGGGTGGAGCCAAGAAAAGACCCGCCCCCAGT
GACGCAGATATAAGTGAGCCCAAACGGGTGCGCGAGTCAGTTGCGCAGCCATCGACGTCAGACGCGGAAG
CTTCGATCAACTACGCGGACAGGTACCAAAACAAATGTTCTCGTCACGTGGGCATGAATCTGATGCTGTT
TCCCTGCAGACAATGCGAGAGACTGAATCAGAATTCAAATATCTGCTTCACTCACGGTGTCAAAGACTGT
TTAGAGTGCTTTCCCGTGTCAGAATCTCAACCCGTTTCTGTCGTCAAAAAGGCGTATCAGAAACTGTGCT
ACATTCATCACATCATGGGAAAGGTGCCAGACGCTTGCACTGCTTGCGACCTGGTCAATGTGGACTTGGA
TGACTGTGTTTCTGAACAATAAATGACTTAAACCAGGTATTGCTGCCGATGGTTATCTTCCAGATTGGCT
CGAGGACAACCTTAGTGAACTAGTGCCACCATGAGTCGGCTGGATAAATCTAAAGTCATAAACGGCGCTC
TGGAATTACTCAATGAAGTCGGTATCGAAGGCCTGACGACAAGGAAACTCGCTCAAAAGCTGGGAGTTGA
GCAGCCTACCCTGTACTGGCACGTGAAGAACAAGCGGGCCCTGCTCGATGCCCTGGCCATCGAGATGCTG
GACAGGCATCATACCCACTTCTGCCCCCTGGAAGGCGAGTCATGGCAAGACTTTCTGCGGAACAACGCCA
AGTCATTCCGCTGTGCTCTCCTCTCACATCGCGACGGGGCTAAAGTGCATCTCGGCACCCGCCCAACAGA
GAAACAGTACGAAACCCTGGAAAATCAGCTCGCGTTCCTGTGTCAGCAAGGCTTCTCCCTGGAGAACGCA
CTGTACGCTCTGTCCGCCGTGGGCCACTTTACACTGGGCTGCGTATTGGAGGAACAGGAGCATCAAGTAG
CAAAAGAGGAAAGAGAGACACCTACCACCGATTCTATGCCCCCACTTCTGAGACAAGCAATTGAGCTGTT
CGACCGGCAGGGAGCCGAACCTGCCTTCCTTTTCGGCCTGGAACTAATCATATGTGGCCTGGAGAAACAG
CTAAAGTGCGAAAGCGGCGGGCCGGCCGACGCCCTTGACGATTTTGACTTAGACATGCTCCCAGCCGATG
CCCTTGACGACTTTGACCTTGATATGCTGCCTGCTGACGCTCTTGACGATTTTGACCTTGACATGCTCCC
CGGGTAAATGCATGAATTCGATCTAGAGGGCCCTATTCTATAGTGTCACCTAAATGCTAGAGCTCGCTGA
TCAGCCTCGACTGTGCCTTCTAGTTGCCAGCCATCTGTTGTTTGCCCCTCCCCCGTGCCTTCCTTGACCC
TGGAAGGTGCCACTCCCACTGTCCTTTCCTAATAAAATGAGGAAATTGCATCGCATTGTCTGAGTAGGTG
TCATTCTATTCTGGGGGGTGGGGTGGGGCAGGACAGCAAGGGGGAGGATTGGGAAGACAATAGCAGGCAT
GCTGGGGATGCGGTGGGCTCTATGGCTTCTGAGGCGGAAAGAACCAGCTGGGGCTCGAATCAAGCTATCA
AGTGCCACCTGACGTCTCCCTATCAGTGATAGAGAAGTCGACACGTCTCGAGCTCCCTATCAGTGATAGA
GAAGGTACGTCTAGAACGTCTCCCTATCAGTGATAGAGAAGTCGACACGTCTCGAGCTCCCTATCAGTGA
TAGAGAAGGTACGTCTAGAACGTCTCCCTATCAGTGATAGAGAAGTCGACACGTCTCGAGCTCCCTATCA
GTGATAGAGAAGGTACGTCTAGAACGTCTCCCTATCAGTGATAGAGAAGTCGACACGTCTCGAGCTCCCT
ATCAGTGATAGAGAAGGTACCCCCTATATAAGCAGAGAGATCTGTTCAAATTTGAACTGACTAAGCGGCT
CCCGCCAGATTTTGGCAAGATTACTAAGCAGGAAGTCAAGGACTTTTTTGCTTGGGCAAAGGTCAATCAG
GTGCCGGTGACTCACGAGTTTAAAGTTCCCAGGGAATTGGCGGGAACTAAAGGGGCGGAGAAATCTCTAA
AACGCCCACTGGGTGACGTCACCAATACTAGCTATAAAAGTCTGGAGAAGCGGGCCAGGCTCTCATTTGT
TCCCGAGACGCCTCGCAGTTCAGACGTGACTGTTGATCCCGCTCCTCTGCGACCGCTAGCTTCGATCAAC
TACGCGGACAGGTACCAAAACAAATGTTCTCGTCACGTGGGCATGAATCTGATGCTGTTTCCCTGCAGAC
AATGCGAGAGACTGAATCAGAATTCAAATATCTGCTTCACTCACGGTGTCAAAGACTGTTTAGAGTGCTT
TCCCGTGTCAGAATCTCAACCCGTTTCTGTCGTCAAAAAGGCGTATCAGAAACTGTGCTACATTCATCAC
ATCATGGGAAAGGTGCCAGACGCTTGCACTGCTTGCGACCTGGTCAATGTGGACTTGGATGACTGTGTTT
CTGAACAATAAATGACTTAAACCAGGTATGGCTGCCGATGGTTATCTTCCAGATTGGCTCGAGGACAACC
TTAGTGAAGGAATTCGCGAGTGGTGGGCTTTGAAACCTGGAGCCCCTCAACCCAAGGCAAATCAACAACA
TCAAGACAACGCTCGAGGTCTTGTGCTTCCGGGTTACAAATACCTTGGACCCGGCAACGGACTCGACAAG
GGGGAGCCGGTCAACGCAGCAGACGCGGCGGCCCTCGAGCACGACAAGGCCTACGACCAGCAGCTCAAGG
CCGGAGACAACCCGTACCTCAAGTACAACCACGCCGACGCCGAGTTCCAGGAGCGGCTCAAAGAAGATAC
GTCTTTTGGGGGCAACCTCGGGCGAGCAGTCTTCCAGGCCAAAAAGAGGCTTCTTGAACCTCTTGGTCTG
GTTGAGGAAGCGGCTAAGACGGCTCCTGGAAAGAAGAGGCCTGTAGAGCAGTCTCCTCAGGAACCGGACT
CCTCCGCGGGTATTGGCAAATCGGGTGCACAGCCCGCTAAAAAGAGACTCAATTTCGGTCAGACTGGCGA
CACAGAGTCAGTCCCAGACCCTCAACCAATCGGAGAACCTCCCGCAGCCCCCTCAGGTGTGGGATCTCTT
ACAATGGCTTCAGGTGGTGGCGCACCAGTGGCAGACAATAACGAAGGTGCCGATGGAGTGGGTAGTTCCT
CGGGAAATTGGCATTGCGATTCCCAATGGCTGGGGGACAGAGTCATCACCACCAGCACCCGAACCTGGGC
CCTGCCCACCTACAACAATCACCTCTACAAGCAAATCTCCAACAGCACATCTGGAGGATCTTCAAATGAC
AACGCCTACTTCGGCTACAGCACCCCCTGGGGGTATTTTGACTTCAACAGATTCCACTGCCACTTCTCAC
CACGTGACTGGCAGCGACTCATCAACAACAACTGGGGATTCCGGCCTAAGCGACTCAACTTCAAGCTCTT
CAACATTCAGGTCAAAGAGGTTACGGACAACAATGGAGTCAAGACCATCGCCAATAACCTTACCAGCACG
GTCCAGGTCTTCACGGACTCAGACTATCAGCTCCCGTACGTGCTCGGGTCGGCTCACGAGGGCTGCCTCC
CGCCGTTCCCAGCGGACGTTTTCATGATTCCTCAGTACGGGTATCTGACGCTTAATGATGGAAGCCAGGC
CGTGGGTCGTTCGTCCTTTTACTGCCTGGAATATTTCCCGTCGCAAATGCTAAGAACGGGTAACAACTTC
CAGTTCAGCTACGAGTTTGAGAACGTACCTTTCCATAGCAGCTACGCTCACAGCCAAAGCCTGGACCGAC
TAATGAATCCACTCATCGACCAATACTTGTACTATCTCTCAAAGACTATTAACGGTTCTGGACAGAATCA
ACAAACGCTAAAATTCAGTGTGGCCGGACCCAGCAACATGGCTGTCCAGGGAAGAAACTACATACCTGGA
CCCAGCTACCGACAACAACGTGTCTCAACCACTGTGACTCAAAACAACAACAGCGAATTTGCTTGGCCTG
GAGCTTCTTCTTGGGCTCTCAATGGACGTAATAGCTTGATGAATCCTGGACCTGCTATGGCCAGCCACAA
AGAAGGAGAGGACCGTTTCTTTCCTTTGTCTGGATCTTTAATTTTTGGCAAACAAGGAACTGGAAGAGAC
AACGTGGATGCGGACAAAGTCATGATAACCAACGAAGAAGAAATTAAAACTACTAACCCGGTAGCAACGG
AGTCCTATGGACAAGTGGCCACAAACCACCAGAGTGCCCAACGGGGTGATTATTCGGGGTTGGCACAGGC
GCAGACCGGCTGGGTTCAAAACCAAGGAATACTTCCGGGTATGGTTTGGCAGGACAGAGATGTGTACCTG
CAAGGACCCATTTGGGCCAAAATTCCTCACACGGACGGCAACTTTCACCCTTCTCCGCTGATGGGAGGGT
TTGGAATGAAGCACCCGCCTCCTCAGATCCTCATCAAAAACACACCTGTACCTGCGGATCCTCCAACGGC
CTTCAACAAGGACAAGCTGAACTCTTTCATCACCCAGTATTCTACTGGCCAAGTCAGCGTGGAGATCGAG
TGGGAGCTGCAGAAGGAAAACAGCAAGCGCTGGAACCCGGAGATCCAGTACACTTCCAACTATTACAAGT
CTAATAATGTTGAATTTGCTGTTAATACTGAAGGTGTATATAGTGAACCCCGCCCCATTGGCACCAGATA
CCTGACTCGTAATCTGTAATTGCTTGTTAATCAATAAACCGTTTAATTCGTTTCAGTTGAACTTTGGTCT
CTGCGTATTTCTTTCTTATCTAGTTTCCATGGCTACGTAGATAAGTAGCATGGCGGGTTAATCATTAACT
ACAGATATCCATCACACTGGCGGCCGCTCGACTAGAGCGGCCGCCACCGCGGTGGAGCTCCAGCTTTTGT
TCCCTTTAGTGAGGGTTAATTGCGCGCTTGGCGTAATCATGGTCATAGCTGTTTCCTGTGTGAAATTGTT
ATCCGCTCACAATTCCACACAACATACGAGCCGGAAGCATAAAGTGTAAAGCCTGGGGTGCCTAATGAGT
GAGCTAACTCACATTAATTGCGTTGCGCTCACTGCCCGCTTTCCAGTCGGGAAACCTGTCGTGCCAGCTG
CATTAATGAATCGGCCAACGCGCGGGGAGAGGCGGTTTGCGTATTGGGCGCTCTTCCGCTTCCTCGCTCA
CTGACTCGCTGCGCTCGGTCGTTCGGCTGCGGCGAGCGGTATCAGCTCACTCAAAGGCGGTAATACGGTT
ATCCACAGAATCAGGGGATAACGCAGGAAAGAACATGTGAGCAAAAGGCCAGCAAAAGGCCAGGAACCGT
AAAAAGGCCGCGTTGCTGGCGTTTTTCCATAGGCTCCGCCCCCCTGACGAGCATCACAAAAATCGACGCT
CAAGTCAGAGGTGGCGAAACCCGACAGGACTATAAAGATACCAGGCGTTTCCCCCTGGAAGCTCCCTCGT
GCGCTCTCCTGTTCCGACCCTGCCGCTTACCGGATACCTGTCCGCCTTTCTCCCTTCGGGAAGCGTGGCG
CTTTCTCATAGCTCACGCTGTAGGTATCTCAGTTCGGTGTAGGTCGTTCGCTCCAAGCTGGGCTGTGTGC
ACGAACCCCCCGTTCAGCCCGACCGCTGCGCCTTATCCGGTAACTATCGTCTTGAGTCCAACCCGGTAAG
ACACGACTTATCGCCACTGGCAGCAGCCACTGGTAACAGGATTAGCAGAGCGAGGTATGTAGGCGGTGCT
ACAGAGTTCTTGAAGTGGTGGCCTAACTACGGCTACACTAGAAGAACAGTATTTGGTATCTGCGCTCTGC
TGAAGCCAGTTACCTTCGGAAAAAGAGTTGGTAGCTCTTGATCCGGCAAACAAACCACCGCTGGTAGCGG
TGGTTTTTTTGTTTGCAAGCAGCAGATTACGCGCAGAAAAAAAGGATCTCAAGAAGATCCTTTGATCTTT
TCTACGGGGTCTGACGCTCAGTGGAACGAAAACTCACGTTAAGGGATTTTGGTCATGAGATTATCAAAAA
GGATCTTCACCTAGATCCTTTTAAATTAAAAATGAAGTTTTAAATCAATCTAAAGTATATATGAGTAAAC
TTGGTCTGACAGTTAGAAAAACTCATCGAGCATCAAATGAAACTGCAATTTATTCATATCAGGATTATCA
ATACCATATTTTTGAAAAAGCCGTTTCTGTAATGAAGGAGAAAACTCACCGAGGCAGTTCCATAGGATGG
CAAGATCCTGGTATCGGTCTGCGATTCCGACTCGTCCAACATCAATACAACCTATTAATTTCCCCTCGTC
AAAAATAAGGTTATCAAGTGAGAAATCACCATGAGTGACGACTGAATCCGGTGAGAATGGCAAAAGTTTA
TGCATTTCTTTCCAGACTTGTTCAACAGGCCAGCCATTACGCTCGTCATCAAAATCACTCGCATCAACCA
AACCGTTATTCATTCGTGATTGCGCCTGAGCGAGACGAAATACGCGATCGCTGTTAAAAGGACAATTACA
AACAGGAATCGAATGCAACCGGCGCAGGAACACTGCCAGCGCATCAACAATATTTTCACCTGAATCAGGA
TATTCTTCTAATACCTGGAATGCTGTTTTTCCGGGGATCGCAGTGGTGAGTAACCATGCATCATCAGGAG
TACGGATAAAATGCTTGATGGTCGGAAGAGGCATAAATTCCGTCAGCCAGTTTAGTCTGACCATCTCATC
TGTAACATCATTGGCAACGCTACCTTTGCCATGTTTCAGAAACAACTCTGGCGCATCGGGCTTCCCATAC
AAGCGATAGATTGTCGCACCTGATTGCCCGACATTATCGCGAGCCCATTTATACCCATATAAATCAGCAT
CCATGTTGGAATTTAATCGCGGCCTCGACGTTTCCCGTTGAATATGGCTCATACTCTTCCTTTTTCAATA
TTATTGAAGCATTTATCAGGGTTATTGTCTCATGAGCGGATACATATTTGAATGTATTTAGAAAAATAAA
CAAATAGGGGTTCCGCGCACATTTCCCCGAAAAGTGCCACCTAAATTGTAAGCGTTAATATTTTGTTAAA
ATTCGCGTTAAATTTTTGTTAAATCAGCTCATTTTTTAACCAATAGGCCGAAATCGGCAAAATCCCTTAT
AAATCAAAAGAATAGACCGAGATAGGGT
[37 nt withheld, positions 8849-8885]
AAAGAACGTGGACTCCAACGTCAAAGG
[49 nt withheld, positions 8913-8961]
T
[91 nt withheld, positions 8963-9053]
G
[124 nt withheld, positions 9055-9178]
CCCATTCGCCATTCAGGCTGCGCAACTGTTGGGAAGGGCGATCGGTGCGGGCCTCTTCGCTATTACGCCA
GCTGGCGAAAGGGGGATGTGCTGCAAGGCGATTAAGTTGGGTAACGCCAGGGTTTTCCCAGTCACGACGT
TGTAAAACGACGGCCAGTGAGCGCGCGTAATACGACTCACTATAGGGCGAATTGGGTACCGGGCCCCCCC
TCGATCGAGG
