>Addgene plasmid #224443 | kiCAP-AAV-MyoAAV3B | depositor partial sequence | sequence record 439831 | MyoAAV 3B cap
ATGGCTGCCGATGGTTATCTTCCAGATTGGCTCGAGGACAACCTTAGTGAAGGAATTCGCGAGTGGTGGG
CTTTGAAACCTGGAGCCCCTCAACCCAAGGCAAATCAACAACATCAAGACAACGCTCGAGGTCTTGTGCT
TCCGGGTTACAAATACCTTGGACCCGGCAACGGACTCGACAAGGGGGAGCCGGTCAACGCAGCAGACGCG
GCGGCCCTCGAGCACGACAAGGCCTACGACCAGCAGCTCAAGGCCGGAGACAACCCGTACCTCAAGTACA
ACCACGCCGACGCCGAGTTCCAGGAGCGGCTCAAAGAAGATACGTCTTTTGGGGGCAACCTCGGGCGAGC
AGTCTTCCAGGCCAAAAAGAGGCTTCTTGAACCTCTTGGTCTGGTTGAGGAAGCGGCTAAGACGGCTCCT
GGAAAGAAGAGGCCTGTAGAGCAGTCTCCTCAGGAACCGGACTCCTCCGCGGGTATTGGCAAATCGGGTG
CACAGCCCGCTAAAAAGAGACTCAATTTCGGTCAGACTGGCGACACAGAGTCAGTCCCAGACCCTCAACC
AATCGGAGAACCTCCCGCAGCCCCCTCAGGTGTGGGATCTCTTACAATGGCTTCAGGTGGTGGCGCACCA
GTGGCAGACAATAACGAAGGTGCCGATGGAGTGGGTAGTTCCTCGGGAAATTGGCATTGCGATTCCCAAT
GGCTGGGGGACAGAGTCATCACCACCAGCACCCGAACCTGGGCCCTGCCCACCTACAACAATCACCTCTA
CAAGCAAATCTCCAACAGCACATCTGGAGGATCTTCAAATGACAACGCCTACTTCGGCTACAGCACCCCC
TGGGGGTATTTTGACTTCAACAGATTCCACTGCCACTTCTCACCACGTGACTGGCAGCGACTCATCAACA
ACAACTGGGGATTCCGGCCTAAGCGACTCAACTTCAAGCTCTTCAACATTCAGGTCAAAGAGGTTACGGA
CAACAATGGAGTCAAGACCATCGCCAATAACCTTACCAGCACGGTCCAGGTCTTCACGGACTCAGACTAT
CAGCTCCCGTACGTGCTCGGGTCGGCTCACGAGGGCTGCCTCCCGCCGTTCCCAGCGGACGTTTTCATGA
TTCCTCAGTACGGGTATCTGACGCTTAATGATGGAAGCCAGGCCGTGGGTCGTTCGTCCTTTTACTGCCT
GGAATATTTCCCGTCGCAAATGCTAAGAACGGGTAACAACTTCCAGTTCAGCTACGAGTTTGAGAACGTA
CCTTTCCATAGCAGCTACGCTCACAGCCAAAGCCTGGACCGACTAATGAATCCACTCATCGACCAATACT
TGTACTATCTCTCAAAGACTATTAACGGTTCTGGACAGAATCAACAAACGCTAAAATTCAGTGTGGCCGG
ACCCAGCAACATGGCTGTCCAGGGAAGAAACTACATACCTGGACCCAGCTACCGACAACAACGTGTCTCA
ACCACTGTGACTCAAAACAACAACAGCGAATTTGCTTGGCCTGGAGCTTCTTCTTGGGCTCTCAATGGAC
GTAATAGCTTGATGAATCCTGGACCTGCTATGGCCAGCCACAAAGAAGGAGAGGACCGTTTCTTTCCTTT
GTCTGGATCTTTAATTTTTGGCAAACAAGGAACTGGAAGAGACAACGTGGATGCGGACAAAGTCATGATA
ACCAACGAAGAAGAAATTAAAACTACTAACCCGGTAGCAACGGAGTCCTATGGACAAGTGGCCACAAACC
ACCAGAGTGCCCAACGGGGTGATTATTCGGGGTTGGCACAGGCGCAGACCGGCTGGGTTCAAAACCAAGG
AATACTTCCGGGTATGGTTTGGCAGGACAGAGATGTGTACCTGCAAGGACCCATTTGGGCCAAAATTCCT
CACACGGACGGCAACTTTCACCCTTCTCCGCTGATGGGAGGGTTTGGAATGAAGCACCCGCCTCCTCAGA
TCCTCATCAAAAACACACCTGTACCTGCGGATCCTCCAACGGCCTTCAACAAGGACAAGCTGAACTCTTT
CATCACCCAGTATTCTACTGGCCAAGTCAGCGTGGAGATCGAGTGGGAGCTGCAGAAGGAAAACAGCAAG
CGCTGGAACCCGGAGATCCAGTACACTTCCAACTATTACAAGTCTAATAATGTTGAATTTGCTGTTAATA
CTGAAGGTGTATATAGTGAACCCCGCCCCATTGGCACCAGATACCTGACTCGTAATCTGTAA
